>Addgene plasmid #225788 | pGLU_107 | addgene full sequence | sequence record 446982 | Addgene NGS Result
GTATCGCAGGTCTCATCATCCTCTATCAAACAAATTATACTCCTCGAAAATCTCTCTTCAAACCACGTCA
GCTTCCATCTGCAACCTCAAAACACTGTTTTGAGCAACCTGCGGCTAGCTTCCTTGTTTGTGCTCTTTGA
TTTTCATTGAGTATTACTTCCTATTATCATTATAACGCTTTTTCCTGTCTCTTATACACATCTGGGTCAC
GCGTAGGACGCGTCGAGTAGGGTGGAAATCAGACAGACCCTGCCGTATGAGACCGTCAGACACGATCGAG
CATGCTAGTCGATATCGAGAAGGCTAGGTGGAGGCTCAGTGATGATAAGTCTGCGATGGTGGATGCATGT
GTCATGGTCATAGCTGTTTCCTGTGTGAAATTGTTATCCGCTCAGAGGGCACAATCCTATTCCGCGCTAT
CCGACAATCTCCAAGACATTAGGTGGAGTTCAGTTCGGCGTATGGCATATGTCGCTGGAAAGAACATGTG
AGCAAAAGGCCAGCAAAAGGCCAGGAACCGTAAAAAGGCCGCGTTGCTGGCGTTTTTCCATAGGCTCCGC
CCCCCTGACGAGCATCACAAAAATCGACGCTCAAGTCAGAGGTGGCGAAACCCGACAGGACTATAAAGAT
ACCAGGCGTTTCCCCCTGGAAGCTCCCTCGTGCGCTCTCCTGTTCCGACCCTGCCGCTTACCGGATACCT
GTCCGCCTTTCTCCCTTCGGGAAGCGTGGCGCTTTCTCATAGCTCACGCTGTAGGTATCTCAGTTCGGTG
TAGGTCGTTCGCTCCAAGCTGGGCTGTGTGCACGAACCCCCCGTTCAGCCCGACCGCTGCGCCTTATCCG
GTAACTATCGTCTTGAGTCCAACCCGGTAAGACACGACTTATCGCCACTGGCAGCAGCCACTGGTAACAG
GATTAGCAGAGCGAGGTATGTAGGCGGTGCTACAGAGTTCTTGAAGTGGTGGCCTAACTACGGCTACACT
AGAAGAACAGTATTTGGTATCTGCGCTCTGCTGAAGCCAGTTACCTTCGGAAAAAGAGTTGGTAGCTCTT
GATCCGGCAAACAAACCACCGCTGGTAGCGGTGGTTTTTTTGTTTGCAAGCAGCAGATTACGCGCAGAAA
AAAAGGATCTCAAGAAGATCCTTTGATCTTTTCTACGGGGTCTGACGCTCTATTCAACAAAGCCGCCGTC
CCGTCAAGTCAGCGTAAATGGGTAGGGGGCTTCAAATCGTCCCCCCATACGATATAAGTTGTTACTAGTG
CTTGGATTCTCACCAATAAAAAACGCCCGGCGGCAACCGAGCGTTCTGAACAAATCCAGATGGAGTTCTG
AGGTCATTACTGGATCTATCAACAGGAGTCCAAGCGAGCTCGATATCAAATTACGCCCCGCCCTGCCACT
CATCGCAGTACTGTTGTAATTCATTAAGCATTCTGCCGACATGGAAGCCATCACAAACGGCATGATGAAC
CTGAATCGCCAGCGGCATCAGCACCTTGTCGCCTTGCGTATAATATTTGCCCATGGTGAAAACGGGGGCG
AAGAAGTTGTCCATATTGGCCACGTTTAAATCAAAACTGGTGAAACTCACCCAGGGATTGGCTGAGACGA
AAAACATATTCTCAATAAACCCTTTAGGGAAATAGGCCAGGTTTTCACCGTAACACGCCACATCTTGCGA
ATATATGTGTAGAAACTGCCGGAAATCGTCGTGGTATTCACTCCAGAGCGATGAAAACGTTTCAGTTTGC
TCATGGAAAACGGTGTAACAAGGGTGAACACTATCCCATATCACCAGCTCACCGTCTTTCATTGCCATAC
GAAATTCCGGATGAGCATTCATCAGGCGGGCAAGAATGTGAATAAAGGCCGGATAAAACTTGTGCTTATT
TTTCTTTACGGTCTTTAAAAAGGCCGTAATATCCAGCTGAACGGTCTGGTTATAGGTACATTGAGCAACT
GACTGAAATGCCTCAAAATGTTCTTTACGATGCCATTGGGATATATCAACGGTGGTATATCCAGTGATTT
TTTTCTCCATTTTAGCTTCCTTAGCTCCTGAAAATCTCGATAACTCAAAAAATACGCCCGGTAGTGATCT
TATTTCATTATGGTGAAAGTTGGAACCTCTTACGTGCCGATCAACGTCTCATTGATACCTGAAACAAAAC
CCATCGTACGGCCAAGGAAGTCTCCAATAACTGTGATCCACCACAAGCGCCAGGGTTTTCCCAGTCACGA
CGTTGTAAAACGACGGCCAGTCATGCATAATCCGCACGCATCTGGAATAAGGAAGTGCCATTCCGCCTGA
CCT
Features (pLannotate 1.2.2; 7 found; start..end, strand, type, name):
    185..203     +  misc_feature   Tn5 ME: hyperactive mosaic end for Tn5 transposase recognition (Reznikoff et al., 2004)
    379..394     -  protein_bind   lac operator (fragment): The lac repressor binds to the lac operator to inhibit transcription in E. coli. This inhibition can be relieved by adding lactose or isopropyl-β-D-thiogalactopyranoside (IPTG). lac repressor encoded by lacI
    545..1133    -  rep_origin     ori: high-copy-number ColE1/pMB1/pBR322/pUC origin of replication
   1266..1360    -  terminator     lambda t0 terminator: transcription terminator from phage lambda
   1384..2040    -  CDS            cat: CAT_ECOLX - Experimental evidence at protein level: Swiss-Prot protein existence level 1. This enzyme is an effector of chloramphenicol resistance in bacteria. From Escherichia coli. This protein is used as a marker in many commonly used cloning vectors, such as pACYC184.
   2041..2143    -  promoter       cat promoter: promoter of the E. coli cat gene encoding chloramphenicol acetyltransferase
   2218..2261    -  CDS            lacZα (fragment): LacZα fragment of β-galactosidase; lacZ fragment
