[The description below was written by a language model from this plasmid's Addgene catalogue record and pLannotate feature annotations shown in this document.]
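Description:
pGLU_107 is a small (about 2.3 kb) synthetic-biology plasmid deposited as one member of a library, recorded as "RS421 library variant 13168", from work on a scalable transposon mutagenesis system for non-model bacteria. No named backbone is given. It is propagated in E. coli DH5alpha as a high-copy plasmid. The feature table accounts for this with a ColE1/pMB1/pUC-type origin and a chloramphenicol acetyltransferase (cat) gene driven by its native cat promoter and followed by the phage lambda t0 terminator. Together these make up most of the annotated sequence.

The insert is listed as 13168_[Tn5], with Streptococcus pneumoniae R6 given as the species. The record does not say what variant 13168 actually encodes, such as a regulatory part or some other short genomic element, and no annotated feature corresponds to it. The only transposon-related annotation is a single 19 bp hyperactive Tn5 mosaic end, the sequence recognised by Tn5 transposase. A functional Tn5 transposon normally needs two inverted mosaic ends flanking its cargo, but a second end was not detected by the automated annotation. No transposase gene, second selectable marker, or conjugative transfer origin is annotated either. The remaining features are short fragments of a lac operator and of lacZα, most likely remnants of a cloning vector rather than functional elements.

From the record, the plasmid appears to carry one library variant of S. pneumoniae R6 origin for Tn5-based constructs, probably for screening or assembling transposon parts. Its exact role would need to be confirmed from the associated publication.
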