Addgene plasmid #225788: pGLU_107
Purpose: RS421 library variant 13168
Depositing lab: Nili Ostrov. Depositing organization: Cultivarium, Convergent Research. Publication: A scalable transposon mutagenesis system for non-model bacteria. Gilbert C, Leung J, Crits-Christoph A, Kang SC, Esmurria A, Fenn K, Brumwell SL, Martin-Moldes Z, Mendler K, Barnum TP, Nguyen M-A, Lee HH, Ostrov N. bioRxiv 2025.12.22.696024 10.64898/2025.12.22.696024.
Backbone
  Vector backbone: N/A
  Vector type: Synthetic Biology
Growth in bacteria
  Bacterial resistance: Chloramphenicol, 25 μg/mL
  Growth temperature: 37°C
  Growth strain: DH5alpha
  Copy number: High Copy
Gene/Insert
  Gene/Insert name: 13168_[Tn5]
  Species: Streptococcus pneumoniae R6
  Mutation: N/A
  Cloning method: Other
Terms and licenses: Academic/Nonprofit Terms; Industry Terms: Not Available to Industry
How to cite: pGLU_107 was a gift from Nili Ostrov (Addgene plasmid # 225788 ; http://n2t.net/addgene:225788 ; RRID:Addgene_225788)
